>Addgene plasmid #178227 | pLKO_AU1.NWS.Ollas_mCherry-NLS | addgene full sequence | sequence record 352777 | Addgene NGS Result
CGGCCTATTGGTTAAAAAATGAGCTGATTTAACAAAAATTTAACGCGAATTTTAACAAAATATTAACGCT
TACAATTTAGGTGGCACTTTTCGGGGAAATGTGCGCGGAACCCCTATTTGTTTATTTTTCTAAATACATT
CAAATATGTATCCGCTCATGAGACAATAACCCTGATAAATGCTTCAATAATATTGAAAAAGGAAGAGTAT
GAGTATTCAACATTTCCGTGTCGCCCTTATTCCCTTTTTTGCGGCATTTTGCCTTCCTGTTTTTGCTCAC
CCAGAAACGCTGGTGAAAGTAAAAGATGCTGAAGATCAGTTGGGTGCACGAGTGGGTTACATCGAACTGG
ATCTCAACAGCGGTAAGATCCTTGAGAGTTTTCGCCCCGAAGAACGTTTTCCAATGATGAGCACTTTTAA
AGTTCTGCTATGTGGCGCGGTATTATCCCGTATTGACGCCGGGCAAGAGCAACTCGGTCGCCGCATACAC
TATTCTCAGAATGACTTGGTTGAGTACTCACCAGTCACAGAAAAGCATCTTACGGATGGCATGACAGTAA
GAGAATTATGCAGTGCTGCCATAACCATGAGTGATAACACTGCGGCCAACTTACTTCTGACAACGATCGG
AGGACCGAAGGAGCTAACCGCTTTTTTGCACAACATGGGGGATCATGTAACTCGCCTTGATCGTTGGGAA
CCGGAGCTGAATGAAGCCATACCAAACGACGAGCGTGACACCACGATGCCTGTAGCAATGGCAACAACGT
TGCGCAAACTATTAACTGGCGAACTACTTACTCTAGCTTCCCGGCAACAATTAATAGACTGGATGGAGGC
GGATAAAGTTGCAGGACCACTTCTGCGCTCGGCCCTTCCGGCTGGCTGGTTTATTGCTGATAAATCTGGA
GCCGGTGAGCGTGGGTCTCGCGGTATCATTGCAGCACTGGGGCCAGATGGTAAGCCCTCCCGTATCGTAG
TTATCTACACGACGGGGAGTCAGGCAACTATGGATGAACGAAATAGACAGATCGCTGAGATAGGTGCCTC
ACTGATTAAGCATTGGTAACTGTCAGACCAAGTTTACTCATATATACTTTAGATTGATTTAAAACTTCAT
TTTTAATTTAAAAGGATCTAGGTGAAGATCCTTTTTGATAATCTCATGACCAAAATCCCTTAACGTGAGT
TTTCGTTCCACTGAGCGTCAGACCCCGTAGAAAAGATCAAAGGATCTTCTTGAGATCCTTTTTTTCTGCG
CGTAATCTGCTGCTTGCAAACAAAAAAACCACCGCTACCAGCGGTGGTTTGTTTGCCGGATCAAGAGCTA
CCAACTCTTTTTCCGAAGGTAACTGGCTTCAGCAGAGCGCAGATACCAAATACTGTTCTTCTAGTGTAGC
CGTAGTTAGGCCACCACTTCAAGAACTCTGTAGCACCGCCTACATACCTCGCTCTGCTAATCCTGTTACC
AGTGGCTGCTGCCAGTGGCGATAAGTCGTGTCTTACCGGGTTGGACTCAAGACGATAGTTACCGGATAAG
GCGCAGCGGTCGGGCTGAACGGGGGGTTCGTGCACACAGCCCAGCTTGGAGCGAACGACCTACACCGAAC
TGAGATACCTACAGCGTGAGCTATGAGAAAGCGCCACGCTTCCCGAAGGGAGAAAGGCGGACAGGTATCC
GGTAAGCGGCAGGGTCGGAACAGGAGAGCGCACGAGGGAGCTTCCAGGGGGAAACGCCTGGTATCTTTAT
AGTCCTGTCGGGTTTCGCCACCTCTGACTTGAGCGTCGATTTTTGTGATGCTCGTCAGGGGGGCGGAGCC
TATGGAAAAACGCCAGCAACGCGGCCTTTTTACGGTTCCTGGCCTTTTGCTGGCCTTTTGCTCACATGTT
CTTTCCTGCGTTATCCCCTGATTCTGTGGATAACCGTATTACCGCCTTTGAGTGAGCTGATACCGCTCGC
CGCAGCCGAACGACCGAGCGCAGCGAGTCAGTGAGCGAGGAAGCGGAAGAGCGCCCAATACGCAAACCGC
CTCTCCCCGCGCGTTGGCCGATTCATTAATGCAGCTGGCACGACAGGTTTCCCGACTGGAAAGCGGGCAG
TGAGCGCAACGCAATTAATGTGAGTTAGCTCACTCATTAGGCACCCCAGGCTTTACACTTTATGCTTCCG
GCTCGTATGTTGTGTGGAATTGTGAGCGGATAACAATTTCACACAGGAAACAGCTATGACCATGATTACG
CCAAGCGCGCAATTAACCCTCACTAAAGGGAACAAAAGCTGGAGCTGCAAGCTTAATGTAGTCTTATGCA
ATACTCTTGTAGTCTTGCAACATGGTAACGATGAGTTAGCAACATGCCTTACAAGGAGAGAAAAAGCACC
GTGCATGGCGATTGGTGGAAGTAAGGTGGTACGATCGTGCCTTATTAGGAAGGCAACAGACGGGTCTGAC
ATGGATTGGACGAACCACTGAATTGCCGCATTGCAGAGATATTGTATTTAAGTGCCTAGCTCGATACATA
AACGGGTCTCTCTGGTTAGACCAGATCTGAGCCTGGGAGCTCTCTGGCTAACTAGGGAACCCACTGCTTA
AGCCTCAATAAAGCTTGCCTTGAGTGCTTCAAGTAGTGTGTGCCCGTCTGTTGTGTGACTCTGGTAACTA
GAGATCCCTCAGACCCTTTTAGTCAGTGTGGAAAATCTCTAGCAGTGGCGCCCGAACAGGGACTTGAAAG
CGAAAGGGAAACCAGAGGAGCTCTCTCGACGCAGGACTCGGCTTGCTGAAGCGCGCACGGCAAGAGGCGA
GGGGCGGCGACTGGTGAGTACGCCAAAAATTTTGACTAGCGGAGGCTAGAAGGAGAGAGATGGGTGCGAG
AGCGTCAGTATTAAGCGGGGGAGAATTAGATCGCGATGGGAAAAAATTCGGTTAAGGCCAGGGGGAAAGA
AAAAATATAAATTAAAACATATAGTATGGGCAAGCAGGGAGCTAGAACGATTCGCAGTTAATCCTGGCCT
GTTAGAAACATCAGAAGGCTGTAGACAAATACTGGGACAGCTACAACCATCCCTTCAGACAGGATCAGAA
GAACTTAGATCATTATATAATACAGTAGCAACCCTCTATTGTGTGCATCAAAGGATAGAGATAAAAGACA
CCAAGGAAGCTTTAGACAAGATAGAGGAAGAGCAAAACAAAAGTAAGACCACCGCACAGCAAGCGGCCGC
TGATCTTCAGACCTGGAGGAGGAGATATGAGGGACAATTGGAGAAGTGAATTATATAAATATAAAGTAGT
AAAAATTGAACCATTAGGAGTAGCACCCACCAAGGCAAAGAGAAGAGTGGTGCAGAGAGAAAAAAGAGCA
GTGGGAATAGGAGCTTTGTTCCTTGGGTTCTTGGGAGCAGCAGGAAGCACTATGGGCGCAGCGTCAATGA
CGCTGACGGTACAGGCCAGACAATTATTGTCTGGTATAGTGCAGCAGCAGAACAATTTGCTGAGGGCTAT
TGAGGCGCAACAGCATCTGTTGCAACTCACAGTCTGGGGCATCAAGCAGCTCCAGGCAAGAATCCTGGCT
GTGGAAAGATACCTAAAGGATCAACAGCTCCTGGGGATTTGGGGTTGCTCTGGAAAACTCATTTGCACCA
CTGCTGTGCCTTGGAATGCTAGTTGGAGTAATAAATCTCTGGAACAGATTTGGAATCACACGACCTGGAT
GGAGTGGGACAGAGAAATTAACAATTACACAAGCTTAATACACTCCTTAATTGAAGAATCGCAAAACCAG
CAAGAAAAGAATGAACAAGAATTATTGGAATTAGATAAATGGGCAAGTTTGTGGAATTGGTTTAACATAA
CAAATTGGCTGTGGTATATAAAATTATTCATAATGATAGTAGGAGGCTTGGTAGGTTTAAGAATAGTTTT
TGCTGTACTTTCTATAGTGAATAGAGTTAGGCAGGGATATTCACCATTATCGTTTCAGACCCACCTCCCA
ACCCCGAGGGGACCCGACAGGCCCGAAGGAATAGAAGAAGAAGGTGGAGAGAGAGACAGAGACAGATCCA
TTCGATTAGTGAACGGATCTCGACGGTATCGATCACGAGACTAGTATCGAGCGGCCGCCCCCTTCACCGA
GGGCCTATTTCCCATGATTCCTTCATATTTGCATATACGATACAAGGCTGTTAGAGAGATAATTGGAATT
AATTTGACTGTAAACACAAAGATATTAGTACAAAATACGTGACGTAGAAAGTAATAATTTCTTGGGTAGT
TTGCAGTTTTAAAATTATGTTTTAAAATGGACTATCATATGCTTACCGTAACTTGAAAGTATTTCGATTT
CTTGGCTTTATATATCTTGTGGAAAGGACGAAACACCGGGTCTTCGAGAAGACCTGTTTTAGAGCTAGAA
ATAGCAAGTTAAAATAAGGCTAGTCCGTTATCAACTTGAAAAAGTGGCACCGAGTCGGTGCTTTTTTTAA
TTCTCGACCTCGAGACAAATGGCAGTATTCATCCACAATTTTAAAAGAAAAGGGGGGATTGGGGGGTACA
GTGCAGGGGAAAGAATAGTAGACATAATAGCAACAGACATACAAACTAAAGAATTACAAAAACAAATTAC
AAAAATTCAAAATTTTCGGGTTTATTACAGGGACAGCAGAGATCCACTTTGGCCGCGGCTCGAGGCGATA
AGCTTTGCAAAGATGGATAAAGTTTTAAACAGAGAGGAATCTTTGCAGCTAATGGACCTTCTAGGTCTTG
AAAGGAGTGGGAATTGGCTCCGGTGCCCGTCAGTGGGCAGAGCGCACATCGCCCACAGTCCCCGAGAAGT
TGGGGGGAGGGGTCGGCAATTGAACCGGTGCCTAGAGAAGGTGGCGCGGGGTAAACTGGGAAAGTGATGT
CGTGTACTGGCTCCGCCTTTTTCCCGAGGGTGGGGGAGAACCGTATATAAGTGCAGTAGTCGCCGTGAAC
GTTCTTTTTCGCAACGGGTTTGCCGCCAGAACACAGGTAAGTGCCGTGTGTGGTTCCCGCGGGCCTGGCC
TCTTTACGGGTTATGGCCCTTGCGTGCCTTGAATTACTTCCACCTGGCTGCAGTACGTGATTCTTGATCC
CGAGCTTCGGGTTGGAAGTGGGTGGGAGAGTTCGAGGCCTTGCGCTTAAGGAGCCCCTTCGCCTCGTGCT
TGAGTTGAGGCCTGGCCTGGGCGCTGGGGCCGCCGCGTGCGAATCTGGTGGCACCTTCGCGCCTGTCTCG
CTGCTTTCGATAAGTCTCTAGCCATTTAAAATTTTTGATGACCTGCTGCGACGCTTTTTTTCTGGCAAGA
TAGTCTTGTAAATGCGGGCCAAGATCTGCACACTGGTATTTCGGTTTTTGGGGCCGCGGGCGGCGACGGG
GCCCGTGCGTCCCAGCGCACATGTTCGGCGAGGCGGGGCCTGCGAGCGCGGCCACCGAGAATCGGACGGG
GGTAGTCTCAAGCTGGCCGGCCTGCTCTGGTGCCTGGCCTCGCGCCGCCGTGTATCGCCCCGCCCTGGGC
GGCAAGGCTGGCCCGGTCGGCACCAGTTGCGTGAGCGGAAAGATGGCCGCTTCCCGGCCCTGCTGCAGGG
AGCTCAAAATGGAGGACGCGGCGCTCGGGAGAGCGGGCGGGTGAGTCACCCACACAAAGGAAAAGGGCCT
TTCCGTCCTCAGCCGTCGCTTCATGTGACTCCACGGAGTACCGGGCGCCGTCCAGGCACCTCGATTAGTT
CTCGAGCTTTTGGAGTACGTCGTCTTTAGGTTGGGGGGAGGGGTTTTATGCGATGGAGTTTCCCCACACT
GAGTGGGTGGAGACTGAAGTTAGGCCAGCTTGGCACTTGATGTAATTCTCCTTGGAATTTGCCCTTTTTG
AGTTTGGATCTTGGTTCATTCTCAAGCCTCAGACAGTGGTTCAAAGTTTTTTTCTTCCATTTCAGGTGTC
GTGAGGAATTCTGCAGTCGATCGACGGTACCGCGGGCCCGGGATCCACGGTCGCCACCATGGGCGACACC
TATCGGTACATTGGAGGAGGCGGGGGAGGGAACTGGTCCCACCCCCAATTCGAGAAAGGAGGAGGCGGGG
GAGGGAGCGGCTTCGCCAACGAGCTGGGCCCCAGGCTGATGGGCAAGTGCGGCATGCTGATGGTGAGCAA
GGGCGAGGAGGATAACATGGCCATCATCAAGGAGTTCATGCGCTTCAAGGTGCACATGGAGGGCTCCGTG
AACGGCCACGAGTTCGAGATCGAGGGCGAGGGCGAGGGCCGCCCCTACGAGGGCACCCAGACCGCCAAGC
TGAAGGTGACCAAGGGTGGCCCCCTGCCCTTCGCCTGGGACATCCTGTCCCCTCAGTTCATGTACGGCTC
CAAGGCCTACGTGAAGCACCCCGCCGACATCCCCGACTACTTGAAGCTGTCCTTCCCCGAGGGCTTCAAG
TGGGAGCGCGTGATGAACTTCGAGGACGGCGGCGTGGTGACCGTGACCCAGGACTCCTCCCTGCAGGACG
GCGAGTTCATCTACAAGGTGAAGCTGCGCGGCACCAACTTCCCCTCCGACGGCCCCGTAATGCAGAAGAA
GACCATGGGCTGGGAGGCCTCCTCCGAGCGGATGTACCCCGAGGACGGCGCCCTGAAGGGCGAGATCAAG
CAGAGGCTGAAGCTGAAGGACGGCGGCCACTACGACGCTGAGGTCAAGACCACCTACAAGGCCAAGAAGC
CCGTGCAGCTGCCCGGCGCCTACAACGTCAACATCAAGTTGGACATCACCTCCCACAACGAGGACTACAC
CATCGTGGAACAGTACGAACGCGCCGAGGGCCGCCACTCCACCGGCGGCATGGACGAGCTGTACAAGAAA
CGGCCAGCCGAGGATATGGAGGAAGAACAAGCCTTTAAACGATCTCGATAAAGCGGCCGCGTCGACAATC
AACCTCTGGATTACAAAATTTGTGAAAGATTGACTGGTATTCTTAACTATGTTGCTCCTTTTACGCTATG
TGGATACGCTGCTTTAATGCCTTTGTATCATGCTATTGCTTCCCGTATGGCTTTCATTTTCTCCTCCTTG
TATAAATCCTGGTTGCTGTCTCTTTATGAGGAGTTGTGGCCCGTTGTCAGGCAACGTGGCGTGGTGTGCA
CTGTGTTTGCTGACGCAACCCCCACTGGTTGGGGCATTGCCACCACCTGTCAGCTCCTTTCCGGGACTTT
CGCTTTCCCCCTCCCTATTGCCACGGCGGAACTCATCGCCGCCTGCCTTGCCCGCTGCTGGACAGGGGCT
CGGCTGTTGGGCACTGACAATTCCGTGGTGTTGTCGGGGAAGCTGACGTCCTTTCCATGGCTGCTCGCCT
GTGTTGCCACCTGGATTCTGCGCGGGACGTCCTTCTGCTACGTCCCTTCGGCCCTCAATCCAGCGGACCT
TCCTTCCCGCGGCCTGCTGCCGGCTCTGCGGCCTCTTCCGCATCTTCGCCTTCGCCCTCAGACGAGTCGG
ATCTCCCTTTGGGCCGCCTCCCCGCCTGGGTACCTTTAAGACCAATGACTTACAAGGCAGCTGTAGATCT
TAGCCACTTTTTAAAAGAAAAGGGGGGACTGGAAGGGCTAATTCACTCCCAACGAAGATAAGATCTGCTT
TTTGCTTGTACTGGGTCTCTCTGGTTAGACCAGATCTGAGCCTGGGAGCTCTCTGGCTAACTAGGGAACC
CACTGCTTAAGCCTCAATAAAGCTTGCCTTGAGTGCTTCAAGTAGTGTGTGCCCGTCTGTTGTGTGACTC
TGGTAACTAGAGATCCCTCAGACCCTTTTAGTCAGTGTGGAAAATCTCTAGCAGTAGTAGTTCATGTCAT
CTTATTATTCAGTATTTATAACTTGCAAAGAAATGAATATCAGAGAGTGAGAGGAACTTGTTTATTGCAG
CTTATAATGGTTACAAATAAAGCAATAGCATCACAAATTTCACAAATAAAGCATTTTTTTCACTGCATTC
TAGTTGTGGTTTGTCCAAACTCATCAATGTATCTTATCATGTCTGGCTCTAGCTATCCCGCCCCTAACTC
CGCCCATCCCGCCCCTAACTCCGCCCAGTTCCGCCCATTCTCCGCCCCATGGCTGACTAATTTTTTTTAT
TTATGCAGAGGCCGAGGCCGCCTCGGCCTCTGAGCTATTCCAGAAGTAGTGAGGAGGCTTTTTTGGAGGC
CTAGGGACGTACCCAATTCGCCCTATAGTGAGTCGTATTACGCGCGCTCACTGGCCGTCGTTTTACAACG
TCGTGACTGGGAAAACCCTGGCGTTACCCAACTTAATCGCCTTGCAGCACATCCCCCTTTCGCCAGCTGG
CGTAATAGCGAAGAGGCCCGCACCGATCGCCCTTCCCAACAGTTGCGCAGCCTGAATGGCGAATGGG
[124 nt withheld, positions 8398-8521]
C
[91 nt withheld, positions 8523-8613]
A
[49 nt withheld, positions 8615-8663]
CCTTTGACGTTGGAGTCCACGTTCTTT
[37 nt withheld, positions 8691-8727]
ACCCTATCTCGGTCTATTCTTTTGATTTATAAGGGATTTTGCCGATTT
Features (pLannotate 1.2.2; 29 found; start..end, strand, type, name):
    104..208     +  promoter       AmpR promoter: bla
    209..1069    +  CDS            AmpR: β-lactamase; bla; confers resistance to ampicillin, carbenicillin, and related antibiotics
   1240..1828    +  rep_origin     ori: high-copy-number ColE1/pMB1/pBR322/pUC origin of replication
   2011..2103    +  CDS            lacI (fragment): lac repressor; lacI; The lac repressor binds to the lac operator to inhibit transcription in E. coli. This inhibition can be relieved by adding lactose or isopropyl-β-D-thiogalactopyranoside (IPTG).
   2116..2137    +  protein_bind   CAP binding site: CAP binding activates transcription in the presence of cAMP. E. coli catabolite activator protein
   2152..2182    +  promoter       lac promoter: promoter for the E. coli lac operon
   2190..2206    +  protein_bind   lac operator: The lac repressor binds to the lac operator to inhibit transcription in E. coli. This inhibition can be relieved by adding lactose or isopropyl-β-D-thiogalactopyranoside (IPTG). lac repressor encoded by lacI
   2251..2269    +  promoter       T3 promoter: promoter for bacteriophage T3 RNA polymerase
   2297..2523    +  promoter       RSV promoter: Rous sarcoma virus enhancer/promoter
   2524..2704    +  LTR            5' LTR (truncated): truncated 5' long terminal repeat (LTR) from HIV-1
   2751..2876    +  misc_feature   HIV-1 Ψ: packaging signal of human immunodeficiency virus type 1
   2860..3223    +  CDS            HIV-1 gag (fragment): gag protein from human immunodeficiency virus 1; gag
   3369..3602    +  misc_feature   RRE: The Rev response element (RRE) of HIV-1 allows for Rev-dependent mRNA export from the nucleus to the cytoplasm.
   3979..4079    +  CDS            Rev (fragment): human immunodeficiency virus 1 (HIV-1) Rev protein; rev; enhances nuclear export of unspliced and incompletely spliced viral mRNAs
   4129..4369    +  promoter       U6 promoter: RNA polymerase III promoter for human U6 snRNA
   4396..4471    +  misc_RNA       gRNA scaffold: guide RNA scaffold for the Streptococcus pyogenes CRISPR/Cas9 system
   4519..4636    +  misc_feature   cPPT/CTS: central polypurine tract and central termination sequence of HIV-1
   4703..4769    +  CDS            small t antigen (fragment): SV40 (simian virus 40) small t antigen
   4776..5954    +  promoter       EF-1α promoter: strong constitutive promoter for human elongation factor EF-1α
   5971..5996    +  misc_feature   MCS (fragment): multiple cloning site
   6150..6857    +  CDS            mCherry: mCherry is a basic (constitutively fluorescent) red fluorescent protein published in 2004, derived from Discosoma sp.. It is reported to be a very rapidly-maturing monomer with low acid sensitivity.
   6927..7515    +  misc_feature   WPRE: woodchuck hepatitis virus posttranscriptional regulatory element
   7520..7657    +  CDS            nef (fragment): NEF_HV1LA - Experimental evidence at protein level: Swiss-Prot protein existence level 1. Extracellular Nef protein targets CD4(+) T-lymphocytes for apoptosis by interacting with CXCR4 surface receptors. From Human immunodeficiency virus type 1 group M subtype B (isolate Lai) (HIV-1).
   7643..7823    +  LTR            5' LTR (truncated): truncated 5' long terminal repeat (LTR) from HIV-1
   7895..8016    +  polyA_signal   SV40 poly(A) signal: SV40 polyadenylation signal
   8056..8191    +  rep_origin     SV40 ori: SV40 origin of replication
   8212..8230    -  promoter       T7 promoter: promoter for bacteriophage T7 RNA polymerase
   8238..8393    +  CDS            lacZα (fragment): LacZα fragment of β-galactosidase; lacZ fragment
   8398..51      +  rep_origin     f1 ori (across the origin) (sequence partly withheld): f1 bacteriophage origin of replication; arrow indicates direction of (+) strand synthesis
