[The description below was written by a language model from this plasmid's Addgene catalogue record and pLannotate feature annotations shown in this document.]
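Description:
pLKO_AU1.NWS.Ollas_mCherry-NLS is a lentiviral transfer plasmid on a pLKO backbone. It combines a Cas9 guide RNA expression cassette with a "nuclear protein barcode" (nPC) reporter, so that CRISPR-perturbed cells can be tracked by antibody staining and fluorescence. In bacteria it is maintained at high copy from a ColE1/pUC-type origin and selected with ampicillin through the bla gene. An f1 origin and remnants of lac/lacZα cloning-vector sequence are also annotated. The sequenced record is about 8.8 kb.

The viral portion has a third-generation-style layout. An RSV promoter drives a truncated HIV-1 5' LTR, followed by the Ψ packaging signal with a gag fragment, the RRE for Rev-dependent export, and a cPPT/CTS. A WPRE sits ahead of the downstream truncated LTR to boost transcript expression, and an SV40 poly(A) signal and SV40 origin lie beyond that LTR.

Within the proviral region, a human U6 (Pol III) promoter sits upstream of the S. pyogenes gRNA scaffold, with a short gap between them where an sgRNA spacer can be cloned; no specific guide is recorded. Downstream, the EF-1α promoter expresses mCherry. According to the catalogue entry, mCherry carries an N-terminal combination of AU1, NWS and Ollas epitope tags and a C-terminal nuclear localization signal. The tags and NLS are not individually annotated in the feature table, although unannotated sequence flanks the mCherry coding region.

The particular epitope combination serves as a protein-level barcode concentrated in the nucleus. In a pooled set of such vectors, each barcode can be linked to a guide. This allows vector and cell tracking and the spatial detection of CRISPR screen perturbations in tissue. Cas9 is not encoded on this plasmid and must be supplied separately.
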