Addgene plasmid #178227: pLKO_AU1.NWS.Ollas_mCherry-NLS
Purpose: Nuclear Protein Barcode (nPC) for vector/cell tracking. Contains U6 trRNA cassette for sgRNA cloning. Enables spatial detection of CRISPR screens.
Depositing lab: Brian Brown. Depositing organization: Icahn School of Medicine at Mount Sinai. Publication: Spatial CRISPR genomics identifies regulators of the tumor microenvironment. Dhainaut M, Rose SA, Akturk G, Wroblewska A, Nielsen SR, Park ES, Buckup M, Roudko V, Pia L, Sweeney R, Le Berichel J, Wilk CM, Bektesevic A, Lee BH, Bhardwaj N, Rahman AH, Baccarini A, Gnjatic S, Pe'er D, Merad M, Brown BD. Cell. 2022 Mar 10. pii: S0092-8674(22)00195-7. doi: 10.1016/j.cell.2022.02.015. PubMed 35290801.
Backbone
  Vector backbone: pLKO
  Backbone size w/o insert (bp): 9000
  Vector type: Lentiviral
Growth in bacteria
  Bacterial resistance: Ampicillin, 100 μg/mL
  Growth temperature: 37°C
  Growth strain: NEB Stable
  Copy number: High Copy
Gene/Insert
  Gene/Insert name: nPC Tagged mCherry-NLS
  Species: H. sapiens (human)
  Insert size (bp): 1000
  Promoter: eF1a
  Tag / fusion protein: AU1.NWS.Ollas (N terminal on insert); Nuclear Localization Signal (C terminal on insert)
  Cloning method: Restriction Enzyme; 5′ cloning site unknown (unknown if destroyed)
  Sequencing primers: 5′ cctttttgagtttggatcttggttcat
Terms and licenses: Academic/Nonprofit Terms; Industry Terms: Not Available to Industry
Depositor comments: Please visit https://www.biorxiv.org/content/10.1101/2021.07.13.451021v1 for bioRxiv preprint.
How to cite: pLKO_AU1.NWS.Ollas_mCherry-NLS was a gift from Brian Brown (Addgene plasmid # 178227 ; http://n2t.net/addgene:178227 ; RRID:Addgene_178227)
